Addgene plasmid #36956: NC1 pGLUE WTX (1-804)
Depositing lab: Randall Moon. Depositing organization: University of Washington. Publication: Wilms tumor suppressor WTX negatively regulates WNT/beta-catenin signaling. Major MB, Camp ND, Berndt JD, Yi X, Goldenberg SJ, Hubbert C, Biechele TL, Gingras AC, Zheng N, Maccoss MJ, Angers S, Moon RT. Science. 2007 May 18;316(5827):1043-6. 10.1126/science/1141515 PubMed 17510365.
Backbone
  Vector backbone: pGLUE
  Backbone manufacturer: Moon Lab Plasmid available from Addgene (plasmid #15100)
  Backbone size w/o insert (bp): 5500
  Vector type: Mammalian Expression
  Selectable markers: Puromycin
Growth in bacteria
  Bacterial resistance: Ampicillin, 100 μg/mL
  Growth temperature: 37°C
  Growth strain: DH5alpha
  Copy number: High Copy
Gene/Insert
  Gene/Insert name: WTX (alt name: Wilms tumor gene on the X chromosome)
  Species: H. sapiens (human)
  Insert size (bp): 2400
  Entrez Gene: AMER1 (a.k.a. FAM123B, OSCS, WTX)
  Promoter: CMV
  Tag / fusion protein: streptag (N terminal on backbone); HA (N terminal on backbone); CBP tag (N terminal on backbone)
  Cloning method: Restriction Enzyme; 5′ cloning site AscI (not destroyed); 3′ cloning site NotI (not destroyed)
  Sequencing primers: 5′ CMV-F
Terms and licenses: Academic/Nonprofit Terms; Industry Terms: Not Available to Industry
Depositor comments: Learn more about the pGLUE tandem-affinity purification plasmid backbone at http://www.addgene.org/15100/ .
How to cite: NC1 pGLUE WTX (1-804) was a gift from Randall Moon (Addgene plasmid # 36956 ; http://n2t.net/addgene:36956 ; RRID:Addgene_36956)
