[The description below was written by a language model from this plasmid's Addgene catalogue record.]
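Description:
NC1 pGLUE WTX (1-804) is a mammalian expression plasmid built on pGLUE, a roughly 5.5 kb backbone designed for tandem-affinity purification. It is maintained in E. coli as a high-copy plasmid under ampicillin selection, and it carries a puromycin marker so that transfected mammalian cells expressing the construct can be selected, for instance to derive stable lines. The record does not include a feature table, so details such as the origin of replication, polyadenylation signal, and the arrangement that drives puromycin resistance are not stated.

The payload is an approximately 2.4 kb insert of human WTX (Wilms tumor gene on the X chromosome, now AMER1, also known as FAM123B). The "1-804" in the name presumably denotes residues 1 to 804, which is consistent with the insert size and would make this an N-terminal portion of the protein rather than the whole coding sequence, although the record does not spell this out. The insert sits between AscI and NotI sites, both preserved, downstream of the CMV promoter, which gives strong constitutive transcription in mammalian cells. The backbone supplies three N-terminal tags fused to WTX: a streptag, an HA epitope, and a CBP tag (calmodulin-binding peptide in this type of vector). The streptag and CBP tag allow two sequential affinity capture steps under mild conditions, while HA supports detection by immunoblot or immunostaining.

This design suits isolation of WTX-containing protein complexes from mammalian cells for identification of binding partners. The associated study reported WTX as a negative regulator of WNT/beta-catenin signalling, and a defined fragment like this one is likely useful for mapping which regions of WTX mediate its interactions.
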