>Addgene plasmid #36956 | NC1 pGLUE WTX (1-804) | addgene partial sequence | sequence record 48273 | CMV-F 5'-CGCAAATGGGCGGTAGGCGTG-3'
GCTACTAGAGAACCCCACTGCTTACTGGCTTATCGAAATTAATACGACTCACTATAGGGAGACCCAAGCT
TGGTACCGAGCTCGGATCGATTTAATTAAGCCACCATGGACGAGAAGACCACCGGCTGGCGGGGCGGCCA
CGTGGTGGAGGGCCTGGCCGGCGAGCTGGAGCAGCTGCGGGCCCGGCTGGAGCACCACCCCCAGGGCCAG
CGGGAGCCCGGCGGAAGCCCCGGTGGCGAGAACCTGTACTTCCAGGGCGCAAGCTACCCCTACGACGTGC
CCGACTACGCCAAGCGGCGGTGGAAGAAGAACTTCATCGCCGTGAGCGCCGCCAACCGGTTCAAGAAGAT
CAGCAGCAGCGGCGCCCTGATTGATGGGGGATCTGGCCCCGGCGGCGGCGCGCCTATGGAGACCCAAAAG
GATGAAGCTGCTCAGGCCAAGGGAGCTGCAGCCTCTGGGAGTACCCGTGAACAAACAGCAGAAAAAGGAG
CCAAGAACAAGGCAGCTGAGGCGACAGAAGGACCAACCTCAGAGCCATCCTCATCCGGCCCAGGTAGGCT
GAAGAAAACTGCCATGAAACTCTTTGGTGGCAAGAAGGGTATCTGTACTCTGCCTAGTTTCTTTGGAGGG
GGACGGAGCAAAGGTTCTGGGAAAGGCAGCTCCAAGAAAGGTCTCAGCAAGAGCAAGACCCACGATGGCC
TGAGTGAAGCAGCCCATGGCCCTGAAGATGTTGTCAGTGAAGGAACTGGCTTCTCCCTGCCTTTGCCTGA
GTTACCCTGC
