>Addgene plasmid #36956 | NC1 pGLUE WTX (1-804) | addgene partial sequence | sequence record 49894 | synth-int-R 5'-ggagtactcaccccaacagc-3'
GGCGGCCGTTACTAGTGGATCCGAAAAGGGCGAATTCCGTCGACGCGGCCGCCTACCAGGTCCCACACGC
CTGAGTCACTTGGCGTTTGTCTTCAGTACCTGGGCATCTTATGCTGGAAAAGAGGTTCCCATTGCTGGTG
AACTCTACCAGGGCCTGTGAGAAACTCACAGTGGCATTCCCTTCCTTCTCAACCTCCTCTTCCTCTGGAT
CTTCAGGGGGTGAATAAGTAGGGTAGGCCCTCCTGGGAGATCCTCCAAAATTTGCTTCTTGCATGTCTGG
CTCAAACATGGCATCACTCTGGAAGAGCTGCATCAGGCAGGTACTTTGATCTTTCTTGGAGCAGGTTCCT
TCATAACGCTTCTCCAGAGGACGGAAGTCCCTCCAGTCTGGCTCGCTGCTTGCAGTGGTGGGGAAAGCTG
AGGTAATTCCCCGGTGGGAAATCTGAGAGGTCCCTGATACCCCTGCTGCCAGGCCCATCACTGATGGGCC
TAAGGGCCTCATCTGATACTCTAAGACGGGCTTCTCCTGCCGGGCCTGGGTCTCTCGGACTTGAGTCTCT
CTACAACGAACCTCTCGGGCCTGGGCTTCTCGGGTTCTGGCCTCCCTGCCATGAGCTTCCCAAGTGTGGG
CCTCCCTGGCATAGGCTTCCCTGCCATAAGCCTCTCGAGTATAGGCCTCCCTGGCGTGGGCCTCCCTGGC
ATGAGCTTCTCGGGCACGTGCCTCCTGGGCCTCAAGCTGCTCCCGCCGAAGCTCCCAATACAACAACTGT
TTCTGGATGGTCACTAGCCGTTCTTCCTCTGTCTCCATTGCCCCAGGTGGCCGGGAGGACAAAAAGGGCT
CAAAGTTTAAGAAGGGGTCAAACATCTCAGAGCTTCG
